>Addgene plasmid #52536 | rAAV-CAG::FLEX-rev:: hM4D-2a-GFP | addgene full sequence | sequence record 429065 | Addgene Long Read Sequencing Result
CGATCGGTGCGGGCCTCTTCGCTATTACGCCAGCTGCGCGCTCGCTCGCTCACTGAGGCCGCCCGGGCAA
AGCCCGGGCGTCGGGCGACCTTTGGTCGCCCGGCCTCAGTGAGCGAGCGAGCGCGCAGAGAGGGAGTGGC
CAACTCCATCACTAGGGGTTCCTTGTAGTTAATGATTAACCCGCCATGCTACTTATCTACGTAGCCATGC
TCTAGGAAGAGTACCATTGACGTCAATAATGACGTATGTTCCCATAGTAACGCCAATAGGGACTTTCCAT
TGACGTCAATGGGTGGAGTATTTACGGTAAACTGCCCACTTGGCAGTACATCAAGTGTATCATATGCCAA
GTACGCCCCCTATTGACGTCAATGACGGTAAATGGCCCGCCTGGCATTATGCCCAGTACATGACCTTATG
GGACTTTCCTACTTGGCAGTACATCTACGTATTAGTCATCGCTATTACCATGGTCGAGGTGAGCCCCACG
TTCTGCTTCACTCTCCCCATCTCCCCCCCCCTCCCCACCCCCAATTTTGTATTTATTTATTTTTTAATTA
TTTTGTGCAGCGATGGGGGCGGGGGGGGGGGGGGGGGGCGCGCGCCAGGCGGGGCGGGGCGGGGCGAGGG
GCGGGGCGGGGCGAGGCGGAGAGGTGCGGCGGCAGCCAATCAGAGCGGCGCGCTCCGAAAGTTTCCTTTT
ATGGCGAGGCGGCGGCGGCGGCGGCCCTATAAAAAGCGAAGCGCGCGGCGGGCGGGAGTCGCTGCGCGCT
GCCTTCGCCCCGTGCCCCGCTCCGCCGCCGCCTCGCGCCGCCCGCCCCGGCTCTGACTGACCGCGTTACT
CCCACAGGTGAGCGGGCGGGACGGCCCTTCTCCTCCGGGCTGTAATTAGCGCTTGGTTTAATGACGGCTT
GTTTCTTTTCTGTGGCTGCGTGAAAGCCTTGAGGGGCTCCGGGAGGGCCCTTTGTGCGGGGGGAGCGGCT
CGGGGCTGTCCGCGGGGGGACGGCTGCCTTCGGGGGGGACGGGGCAGGGCGGGGTTCGGCTTCTGGCGTG
TGACCGGCGGCTCTAGAGCCTCTGCTAACCATGTTCATGCCTTCTTCTTTTTCCTACAGCTCCTGGGCAA
CGTGCTGGTTATTGTGCTGTCTCATCATTTTGGCAAAGAATTGGATCATCCCCATAACTTCGTATAAAGT
ATCCTATACGAAGTTATATCAAAATAGGAAGACCAATGCTTCACCATCGACCCGAATTGCCAAGCATCAC
CATCGACCCATAACTTCGTATAATGTATGCTATACGAAGTTATACTAGCGGATCCGAATTCACTAGTCTC
GAGCGGCCGCCAGTGTGATGGATATCTGCAGAATTCGCCCTTTTACTTGTACAGCTCGTCCATGCCGAGA
GTGATCCCGGCGGCGGTCACGAACTCCAGCAGGACCATGTGATCGCGCTTCTCGTTGGGGTCTTTGCTCA
GCTTGGACTGGGTGCTCAGGTAGTGGTTGTCGGGCAGCAGCACGGGGCCGTCGCCGATGGGGGTGTTCTG
CTGGTAGTGGTCGGCGAGCTGCACGCTGCCGTCCTCGATGTTGTGGCGGATCTTGAAGTTCACCTTGATG
CCGTTCTTCTGCTTGTCGGCCATGATATAGACGTTGTGGCTGTTGTAGTTGTACTCCAGCTTGTGCCCCA
GGATGTTGCCGTCCTCCTTGAAGTCGATGCCCTTCAGCTCGATGCGGTTCACCAGGGTGTCGCCCTCGAA
CTTCACCTCGGCGCGGGTCTTGTAGTTGCCGTCGTCCTTGAAGAAGATGGTGCGCTCCTGGACGTAGCCT
TCGGGCATGGCGGACTTGAAGAAGTCGTGCTGCTTCATGTGGTCGGGGTAGCGGCTGAAGCACTGCACGC
CGTAGGTCAGGGTGGTCACGAGGGTGGGCCAGGGCACGGGCAGCTTGCCGGTGGTGCAGATGAACTTCAG
GGTCAGCTTGCCGTAGGTGGCATCGCCCTCGCCCTCGCCGGACACGCTGAACTTGTGGCCGTTTACGTCG
CCGTCCAGCTCGACCAGGATGGGCACCACCCCGGTGAACAGCTCCTCGCCCTTGCTCACGGGGCCGGGGT
TCTCCTCCACGTCGCCGGCCTGCTTCAGCAGGGAGAAGTTGGTGGCGCCGCTCCCGTCGACCCTGGCAGT
GCCGATGTTCCGATACTGGCACAGCAGCAGGTGCCGGAAGGTCTTTTTAAAGGTGGCGTTGCACAGAGCA
TAGCAGGCAGGGTTGATGGTGCTGTTGACGTAGCAGAGCCAGTAGCCAATGGACCACACCGTGTCAGGGA
TGCAGCTCTGGCAGAAGGTGTTCACCAGGACCATGACGTTGTAGGGCGTCCAGGTGAGGATGAAGGCTAG
CAGAATGGCAAAGATCGTTCGTGTCACTTTGCGCTCCCGGGCCGCCATCTGCCGCTTCTTGCGCACCTGG
TTGCGAGCGATGCTGGCGAACTTGCGGGCCACGTTGGCCGCAGGGCGCATGCCAGCCGGCGTGGCAGGCA
CAATCTCAATGGCTGTCACACACTCATTGCCTGTCTGCTTCGTCACAATCTGGATCTTGGACCATCTGGA
GGCTGGGTTGAGGGCCCGCGGCTGCAGGGGAGGGGCGGGCATGGCGGGCGTGGTGGCCTCTGTGGTGGAC
AGCTCTGTGGCTGGGCGTTCCTTGGTGTTCTGGGTGGCACTGCCTGAGCTGGACTCATTGGAAGTGTCCT
TATCAGCCACGGGGCGCGGTGGCGGTGGCAGCGCTGGCGGGGGGGCCTCCTCCAGCTTGCCATTGCGCAG
CTCCTCCCGGGCGGCCTCCCCGGGCGGGGGCTTCTTGACGCTCTGCTTCATTAGTGGGCTCTTGAGGAAG
GCCAGCGTCTTGGCTTTCTTCTCCTTCGGGCCCTCGGGCCGGTGCTTGTGGACTCGGCTGCGACTGGCCA
GGGAGATGTGGATGTACAGCACCGTCATGATGACCACAGGCAGGTAGAAGCCAGCAATGGCTGTGCCAAA
GGTCACTGCTGGGTTGGACAGGAACTGGATGAAGCACTGGTTGTCGGGCACCGTCCGCTTACCCACCACA
AACTGCCAGAACAAGATGGCAGGCGCCCAGAGCACGAAGGACAGTACCCAGGCAGCAGCAATCATGAGGC
CTGCCATCTTGGTGGTGCGCCGGGCAGGGTAGGTGAGAGGCTTGGTGACGCAGAAGTAGCGGTCAAAGCT
GATGATGAGAAGGTTCATGACGGAGGCGTTGCTCACCACGCAGTCCAGGGCCAGCCACAGGTCGCAGACC
ACGGCGCCCAGGGGCCAGTAGCCCTTGATGATGTACACGGTGTAGAGGTTCATGGAGAAGGCGCCTATGA
TGAGATCAGCACACGCCAGGCTGAAGAGGAAGTAGTTGTTGACTGTCTGCAGCTGCCTGTTGACCTTGAT
GGACAGCATCACCAGGATGTTGCCCACGACAGTCACCAGGCTCAGGGAGCCTGTCACTGTGGCAATGAAG
ACCATTTCCACCGTCTCATAGCGATTGTGGGATGATGACGTGACCAGGCGCACGGACTGATTGCCCGAGC
TGCCATTGACAGGTGTGAAGTTGGCCATGGTACTAGTATAACTTCGTATAGGATACTTTATACGAAGTTA
TCATTGGGATTCTTCCTATTTTGATCCAAGCATCACCATCGACCCTCTAGTCCAGATCTCACCATCGACC
CATAACTTCGTATAGCATACATTATACGAAGTTATGTCCCTCGAAGAGGTTCGAATTAGCTTATCGATAA
TCAACCTCTGGATTACAAAATTTGTGAAAGATTGACTGGTATTCTTAACTATGTTGCTCCTTTTACGCTA
TGTGGATACGCTGCTTTAATGCCTTTGTATCATGCTATTGCTTCCCGTATGGCTTTCATTTTCTCCTCCT
TGTATAAATCCTGGTTGCTGTCTCTTTATGAGGAGTTGTGGCCCGTTGTCAGGCAACGTGGCGTGGTGTG
CACTGTGTTTGCTGACGCAACCCCCACTGGTTGGGGCATTGCCACCACCTGTCAGCTCCTTTCCGGGACT
TTCGCTTTCCCCCTCCCTATTGCCACGGCGGAACTCATCGCCGCCTGCCTTGCCCGCTGCTGGACAGGGG
CTCGGCTGTTGGGCACTGACAATTCCGTGGTGTTGTCGGGGAAATCATCGTCCTTTCCTTGGCTGCTCGC
CTGTGTTGCCACCTGGATTCTGCGCGGGACGTCCTTCTGCTACGTCCCTTCGGCCCTCAATCCAGCGGAC
CTTCCTTCCCGCGGCCTGCTGCCGGCTCTGCGGCCTCTTCCGCGTCTTCGCCTTCGCCCTCAGACGAGTC
GGATCTCCCTTTGGGCCGCCTCCCCGCATCGATACCGTCGACCCGGGCGGCCGCTTCGAGCAGACATGAT
AAGATACATTGATGAGTTTGGACAAACCACAACTAGAATGCAGTGAAAAAAATGCTTTATTTGTGAAATT
TGTGATGCTATTGCTTTATTTGTAACCATTATAAGCTGCAATAAACAAGTTAACAACAACAATTGCATTC
ATTTTATGTTTCAGGTTCAGGGGGAGATGTGGGAGGTTTTTTAAAGCAAGTAAAACCTCTACAAATGTGG
TAAAATCGATAAGGATCTTCCTAGAGCATGGCTACGTAGATAAGTAGCATGGCGGGTTAATCATTAACTA
CAAGGAACCCCTAGTGATGGAGTTGGCCACTCCCTCTCTGCGCGCTCGCTCGCTCACTGAGGCCGGGCGA
CCAAAGGTCGCCCGACGCCCGGGCTTTGCCCGGGCGGCCTCAGTGAGCGAGCGAGCGCGCAGCTGCATTA
ATGAATCGGCCAACGCGCGGGGAGAGGCGGTTTGCGTATTGGGCGCTCTTCCGCTTCCTCGCTCACTGAC
TCGCTGCGCTCGGTCGTTCGGCTGCGGCGAGCGGTATCAGCTCACTCAAAGGCGGTAATACGGTTATCCA
CAGAATCAGGGGATAACGCAGGAAAGAACATGTGAGCAAAAGGCCAGCAAAAGGCCAGGAACCGTAAAAA
GGCCGCGTTGCTGGCGTTTTTCCATAGGCTCCGCCCCCCTGACGAGCATCACAAAAATCGACGCTCAAGT
CAGAGGTGGCGAAACCCGACAGGACTATAAAGATACCAGGCGTTTCCCCCTGGAAGCTCCCTCGTGCGCT
CTCCTGTTCCGACCCTGCCGCTTACCGGATACCTGTCCGCCTTTCTCCCTTCGGGAAGCGTGGCGCTTTC
TCATAGCTCACGCTGTAGGTATCTCAGTTCGGTGTAGGTCGTTCGCTCCAAGCTGGGCTGTGTGCACGAA
CCCCCCGTTCAGCCCGACCGCTGCGCCTTATCCGGTAACTATCGTCTTGAGTCCAACCCGGTAAGACACG
ACTTATCGCCACTGGCAGCAGCCACTGGTAACAGGATTAGCAGAGCGAGGTATGTAGGCGGTGCTACAGA
GTTCTTGAAGTGGTGGCCTAACTACGGCTACACTAGAAGAACAGTATTTGGTATCTGCGCTCTGCTGAAG
CCAGTTACCTTCGGAAAAAGAGTTGGTAGCTCTTGATCCGGCAAACAAACCACCGCTGGTAGCGGTGGTT
TTTTTGTTTGCAAGCAGCAGATTACGCGCAGAAAAAAAGGATCTCAAGAAGATCCTTTGATCTTTTCTAC
GGGGTCTGACGCTCAGTGGAACGAAAACTCACGTTAAGGGATTTTGGTCATGAGATTATCAAAAAGGATC
TTCACCTAGATCCTTTTAAATTAAAAATGAAGTTTTAAATCAATCTAAAGTATATATGAGTAAACTTGGT
CTGACAGTTACCAATGCTTAATCAGTGAGGCACCTATCTCAGCGATCTGTCTATTTCGTTCATCCATAGT
TGCCTGACTCCCCGTCGTGTAGATAACTACGATACGGGAGGGCTTACCATCTGGCCCCAGTGCTGCAATG
ATACCGCGAGACCCACGCTCACCGGCTCCAGATTTATCAGCAATAAACCAGCCAGCCGGAAGGGCCGAGC
GCAGAAGTGGTCCTGCAACTTTATCCGCCTCCATCCAGTCTATTAATTGTTGCCGGGAAGCTAGAGTAAG
TAGTTCGCCAGTTAATAGTTTGCGCAACGTTGTTGCCATTGCTACAGGCATCGTGGTGTCACGCTCGTCG
TTTGGTATGGCTTCATTCAGCTCCGGTTCCCAACGATCAAGGCGAGTTACATGATCCCCCATGTTGTGCA
AAAAAGCGGTTAGCTCCTTCGGTCCTCCGATCGTTGTCAGAAGTAAGTTGGCCGCAGTGTTATCACTCAT
GGTTATGGCAGCACTGCATAATTCTCTTACTGTCATGCCATCCGTAAGATGCTTTTCTGTGACTGGTGAG
TACTCAACCAAGTCATTCTGAGAATAGTGTATGCGGCGACCGAGTTGCTCTTGCCCGGCGTCAATACGGG
ATAATACCGCGCCACATAGCAGAACTTTAAAAGTGCTCATCATTGGAAAACGTTCTTCGGGGCGAAAACT
CTCAAGGATCTTACCGCTGTTGAGATCCAGTTCGATGTAACCCACTCGTGCACCCAACTGATCTTCAGCA
TCTTTTACTTTCACCAGCGTTTCTGGGTGAGCAAAAACAGGAAGGCAAAATGCCGCAAAAAAGGGAATAA
GGGCGACACGGAAATGTTGAATACTCATACTCTTCCTTTTTCAATATTATTGAAGCATTTATCAGGGTTA
TTGTCTCATGAGCGGATACATATTTGAATGTATTTAGAAAAATAAACAAATAGGGGTTCCGCGCACATTT
CCCCGAAAAGTGCCACCTAAATTGTAAGCGTTAATATTTTGTTAAAATTCGCGTTAAATTTTTGTTAAAT
CAGCTCATTTTTTAACCAATAGGCCGAAATCGGCAAAATCCCTTATAAATCAAAAGAATAGACCGAGATA
GGGT
[37 nt withheld, positions 6935-6971]
AAAGAACGTGGACTCCAACGTCAAAGG
[49 nt withheld, positions 6999-7047]
T
[91 nt withheld, positions 7049-7139]
G
[124 nt withheld, positions 7141-7264]
CCCATTCGCCATTCAGGCTGCGCAACTGTTGGGAAGGG
Features (pLannotate 1.2.2; 21 found; start..end, strand, type, name):
     31..163     -  repeat_region  AAV2 ITR (fragment): inverted terminal repeat of adeno-associated virus serotype 2 inverted
    224..472     +  enhancer       CMV enhancer (fragment): human cytomegalovirus immediate early enhancer
    474..754     +  promoter       chicken β-actin promoter: No description available
    755..890     +  intron         hybrid intron (fragment): hybrid between chicken β-actin (CBA) and minute virus of mice (MMV) introns (Gray et al., 2011)
    979..1109    +  intron         chimeric intron (fragment): chimera between introns from chicken β-actin and rabbit β-globin
   1174..1207    -  protein_bind   lox2272: Cre-mediated recombination occurs in the 8-bp core sequence (GGATACTT). lox2272 sites are compatible with each other, but incompatible with loxP or loxN sites (Lee and Saito, 1988). Cre recombinase
   1270..1303    -  protein_bind   loxP: Cre-mediated recombination occurs in the 8-bp core sequence (GCATACAT). Cre recombinase
   1373..2089    -  CDS            mEGFP: enhanced GFP with monomerizing A206K mutation (Zacharias et al., 2002) mammalian codon-optimized
   2162..3598    -  CDS            CHRM4: ACM4_HUMAN - Experimental evidence at protein level: Swiss-Prot protein existence level 1. The muscarinic acetylcholine receptor mediates various cellular responses, including inhibition of adenylate cyclase, breakdown of phosphoinositides and modulation of potassium channels through the action of G proteins. Primary transducing effect is inhibition of adenylate cyclase. From Homo sapiens (Human).
   3608..3641    +  protein_bind   lox2272: Cre-mediated recombination occurs in the 8-bp core sequence (GGATACTT). lox2272 sites are compatible with each other, but incompatible with loxP or loxN sites (Lee and Saito, 1988). Cre recombinase
   3712..3745    +  protein_bind   loxP: Cre-mediated recombination occurs in the 8-bp core sequence (GCATACAT). Cre recombinase
   3779..4367    +  misc_feature   WPRE: woodchuck hepatitis virus posttranscriptional regulatory element
   4410..4531    -  polyA_signal   SV40 poly(A) signal: SV40 polyadenylation signal
   4554..4622    -  CDS            large T antigen (fragment): large T antigen from SV40 (simian virus 40)
   4693..4826    +  repeat_region  AAV2 ITR: inverted terminal repeat of adeno-associated virus serotype 2 inverted
   4820..4876    -  CDS            lacI (fragment): lac repressor; lacI; The lac repressor binds to the lac operator to inhibit transcription in E. coli. This inhibition can be relieved by adding lactose or isopropyl-β-D-thiogalactopyranoside (IPTG).
   5059..5647    -  rep_origin     ori: high-copy-number ColE1/pMB1/pBR322/pUC origin of replication
   5818..6678    -  CDS            AmpR: β-lactamase; bla; confers resistance to ampicillin, carbenicillin, and related antibiotics
   6679..6783    -  promoter       AmpR promoter: bla
   6836..7264    -  rep_origin     f1 ori (sequence partly withheld): f1 bacteriophage origin of replication; arrow indicates direction of (+) strand synthesis
   7269..36      -  CDS            lacZα (fragment) (across the origin): LacZα fragment of β-galactosidase; lacZ fragment
