[The description below was written by a language model from this plasmid's Addgene catalogue record and pLannotate feature annotations shown in this document.]
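Description:
rAAV-CAG::FLEX-rev:: hM4D-2a-GFP is an AAV2-based transfer plasmid of about 7.3 kb for producing recombinant adeno-associated virus that expresses its cargo only in Cre-positive cells. The bacterial portion carries a ColE1/pUC-type origin, an f1 origin and an ampicillin resistance gene with its own promoter. The catalogue lists it as low copy. The depositor notes that the plasmid is prone to recombination because of the inverted terminal repeats, so ITR integrity should be verified by restriction analysis after propagation in a recombination-deficient strain.

Between the two AAV2 ITRs, which supply the signals for genome replication and packaging, sits a CAG-type promoter consisting of a CMV enhancer fragment, the chicken β-actin promoter and intron fragments. The depositor describes it as containing a modified chicken β-actin promoter. Downstream lies a FLEX switch: the roughly 2.3 kb coding cassette is in reverse orientation relative to the promoter and is flanked on each side by a lox2272 and a loxP site, with the two pairs in opposing orientation. Cre inverts the cassette through one pair of compatible sites and then excises one site of the other pair, locking the insert in the sense orientation. The cassette encodes hM4D, a variant of the human M4 muscarinic receptor (CHRM4), joined through a 2A peptide to GFP (annotated as monomeric EGFP), so receptor and fluorescent label are made as separate proteins from a single transcript. A WPRE and an SV40 polyadenylation signal follow to enhance transcript stability and processing. The stated purpose is Cre-dependent co-expression of hM4D with a green label, and the associated work concerns dissection of neural circuits for hunger.
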