Addgene plasmid #52536: rAAV-CAG::FLEX-rev:: hM4D-2a-GFP
Purpose: Co-expresses hM4D and a green fluorescent label from a Cre-dependent virus
Depositing lab: Scott Sternson. Publication: Deconstruction of a neural circuit for hunger. Atasoy D, Betley JN, Su HH, Sternson SM. Nature. 2012 Aug 9;488(7410):172-7. doi: 10.1038/nature11270. PubMed 22801496.
Backbone
  Vector backbone: AAV2
  Backbone size w/o insert (bp): 5009
  Total vector size (bp): 7295
  Vector type: AAV, Cre/Lox
Growth in bacteria
  Bacterial resistance: Ampicillin, 100 μg/mL
  Growth temperature: 30°C
  Growth strain: NEB Stable
  Growth instructions: Grow at 30 degrees in 2xYT media
  Copy number: Low Copy
Gene/Insert
  Gene/Insert name: hM4D-2a-GFP (alt names: muscarinic receptor 4, variant; GFP)
  Species: H. sapiens (human), Synthetic
  Insert size (bp): 2286
  Entrez Gene: CHRM4 (a.k.a. HM4, M4R)
  Promoter: CAG
  Cloning method: Restriction Enzyme; 5′ cloning site SpeI (destroyed during cloning); 3′ cloning site SpeI (destroyed during cloning)
  Sequencing primers: 5′ ctgtggctgcgtgaaagccttg; 3′ CATAAAGAGACAGCAACCAGG
Resource information
  A portion of this plasmid was derived from a plasmid made by: Bryan Roth, UNC
Terms and licenses: Academic/Nonprofit Terms; Industry Terms: Not Available to Industry
Depositor comments: These vectors are prone to recombination. This is a well known issue with these AAV vectors and is due to the inverted terminal repeats (ITRs) required for AAV production. To minimize recombination, we propagate these plasmids in NEB Stable cells. Also, to minimize recombination, cells should be cultured at 30 C. Note that these cultures will grow slowly (20 h for minipreps). Better yields and culture times are obtained with 2xYT as the media. This is strongly recommended. Because recombination may still happen occasionally, we do a panel of restriction digestions to assess whether the ITRs are in tact. Separate digestions with PvuII, Sma1, and SnaB1 should be performed. The expected patterns can be calculated from the attached sequence. Please note that this plasmid has a modified Chicken beta-actin promoter.
How to cite: rAAV-CAG::FLEX-rev:: hM4D-2a-GFP was a gift from Scott Sternson (Addgene plasmid # 52536 ; http://n2t.net/addgene:52536 ; RRID:Addgene_52536) For viral preps, please replace (Addgene plasmid # 52536) in the above sentence with: (Addgene viral prep # 52536-AAV1)
