>Addgene plasmid #52536 | rAAV-CAG::FLEX-rev:: hM4D-2a-GFP | addgene partial sequence | sequence record 134879 | EXFP-R 5'-GTCTTGTAGTTGCCGTCGTC-3'
CCTTCGGGCATGGCGGACTTGAAGAAGTCGTGCTGCTTCATGTGGTCGGGGTAGCGGCTGAAGCACTGCA
CGCCGTAGGTCAGGGTGGTCACGAGGGTGGGCCAGGGCACGGGCAGCTTGCCGGTGGTGCAGATGAACTT
CAGGGTCAGCTTGCCGTAGGTGGCATCGCCCTCGCCCTCGCCGGACACGCTGAACTTGTGGCCGTTTACG
TCGCCGTCCAGCTCGACCAGGATGGGCACCACCCCGGTGAACAGCTCCTCGCCCTTGCTCAC
