>Addgene plasmid #52536 | rAAV-CAG::FLEX-rev:: hM4D-2a-GFP | addgene partial sequence | sequence record 134882 | WPRE-R 5'-CATAGCGTAAAAGGAGCAACA-3'
CAAATTTTGTAATCCAGAGGTTGATTATCGATAAGCTAATTCGAACCTCTTCGAGGGACATAACTTCGTA
TAATGTATGCTATACGAAGTTATGGGTCGATGGTGAGATCTGGACTAGAGGGTCGATGGTGATGCTTGGA
TCAAAATAGGAAGAATCCCAATGATAACTTCGTATAAAGTATCCTATACGAAGTTATACTAGTACCATGG
CCAACTTCACACCTGTCAATGGCAGCTCGGGCAATCAGTCCGTGCGCCTGGTCACGTCATCATCCCACAA
TCGCTATGAGACGGTGGAAATGGTCTTCATTGCCACAGTGACAGGCTCCCTGAGCCTGGTGACTGTCGTG
GGCAACATCCTGGTGATGCTGTCCATCAAGGTCAACAGGCAGCTGCAGACAGTCAACAACTACTTCCTCT
TCAGCCTGGCGTGTGCTGATCTCATCATAGGCGCCTTCTCCATGAACCTCTACACCGTGTACATCATCAA
GGGCTACTGGCCCCTGGGCGCCGTGGTCTGCGACCTGTGGCTGGCCCTGGACTGCGTGGTGAGCAACGCC
TCCGTCATGAACCTTCTCATCATCAGCTTTGACCGCTACTTCTGCGTCACCAAGCCTCTCACCTACCCTG
CCCGGCGCACCACCAAGATGGCAGGCCTCATGATTGCTGCTGCCTGGGTACTGTCCTTCGTGCTCTGGGC
GCCTGCCATCTTGTTCTGGCAGTTTGTGGTGGGTAAGCGGACGGTGCCCGACAACCAGTGCTTCATCCAG
TTCCTGTCCAACCCAGCAGTGACCTTTGGCACAGCCATTGCTGGCTTCTACCTGCCTGTGGTCATCATGA
CGGTGCTGTACATCCACATCTCCCTG
